Addgene plasmid #87394: p426_Cas9_gRNA-ARS911b
Purpose: All-in-one CRISPR plasmid for integrating, deleting, or replacing a gene in S. cerevisiae. High-copy, URA3 plasmid contains human codon-optimized Cas9 and a guide RNA targeting ARS911b sequence GTAATATTGTCTTGTTTCCC in yeast chromosome 9.
Depositing lab: Aindrila Mukhopadhyay. Depositing organization: Lawrence Berkeley National Laboratory. Publication: A Cas9-based toolkit to program gene expression in Saccharomyces cerevisiae. Reider Apel A, d'Espaux L, Wehrs M, Sachs D, Li RA, Tong GJ, Garber M, Nnadi O, Zhuang W, Hillson NJ, Keasling JD, Mukhopadhyay A. Nucleic Acids Res. 2017 Jan 9;45(1):496-508. doi: 10.1093/nar/gkw1023. Epub 2016 Nov 28. PubMed 27899650.
Backbone
  Vector backbone: p426
  Vector type: CRISPR
  Selectable markers: URA3
Growth in bacteria
  Bacterial resistance: Ampicillin, 100 μg/mL
  Growth temperature: 37°C
  Growth strain: DH5alpha
  Copy number: High Copy
Gene/Insert
  Gene/Insert name: Human Optimized S. pyogenes Cas9 and guide RNA targeting ARS911b
  gRNA/shRNA sequence: GTAATATTGTCTTGTTTCCC
  Species: S. cerevisiae (budding yeast)
  Promoter: ADH1, pTyrosine
  Cloning method: Gibson Cloning
  Sequencing primers: 5′ M13 Rev
Terms and licenses: Academic/Nonprofit Terms; Industry Terms: Not Available to Industry
How to cite: p426_Cas9_gRNA-ARS911b was a gift from Aindrila Mukhopadhyay (Addgene plasmid # 87394 ; http://n2t.net/addgene:87394 ; RRID:Addgene_87394)
