[The description below was written by a language model from this plasmid's Addgene catalogue record and pLannotate feature annotations shown in this document.]
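Description:
p426_Cas9_gRNA-ARS911b is an all-in-one CRISPR/Cas9 plasmid for genome engineering in Saccharomyces cerevisiae, built on the p426 yeast–E. coli shuttle backbone. In yeast it is maintained at high copy through the 2μ origin and selected by the URA3 auxotrophic marker under its own promoter. Because URA3 can be counterselected with 5-FOA, the plasmid can in principle be removed after editing. In E. coli it replicates from a high-copy ColE1/pUC-type origin and is selected with ampicillin via β-lactamase. The backbone also carries an f1 origin, flanking T3 and T7 promoters, and remnants of the lac promoter/lacZα cloning region, along with small annotated fragments of lacI, bom and rop that have no evident function here.

The payload consists of two expression units arranged in the same orientation. A human codon-optimized Streptococcus pyogenes Cas9 coding sequence is driven by the yeast ADH1 promoter and terminated by the CYC1 terminator. Upstream, the guide RNA cassette uses a tyrosine tRNA element as its promoter. The annotated tRNA feature is followed by the spacer region and the S. pyogenes gRNA scaffold, an arrangement in which the tRNA supplies RNA polymerase III transcription of the guide. The guide targets the ARS911b site on yeast chromosome 9, directing Cas9 to make a double-strand break there. According to the record, the plasmid is used for integrating, deleting or replacing a gene at this locus, and it belongs to a toolkit for programming gene expression in yeast. The depositor and resequenced records differ slightly in length (11,117 versus 11,106 nt) but show the same feature set and order.
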