Features (pLannotate 1.2.2; 22 found; start..end, strand, type, name):
     69..1411    +  rep_origin     2μ ori: yeast 2μ plasmid origin of replication
   1438..1542    +  promoter       AmpR promoter: bla
   1543..2403    +  CDS            AmpR: β-lactamase; bla; confers resistance to ampicillin, carbenicillin, and related antibiotics
   2574..3162    +  rep_origin     ori: high-copy-number ColE1/pMB1/pBR322/pUC origin of replication
   3345..3437    +  CDS            lacI (fragment): lac repressor; lacI; The lac repressor binds to the lac operator to inhibit transcription in E. coli. This inhibition can be relieved by adding lactose or isopropyl-β-D-thiogalactopyranoside (IPTG).
   3450..3471    +  protein_bind   CAP binding site: CAP binding activates transcription in the presence of cAMP. E. coli catabolite activator protein
   3486..3516    +  promoter       lac promoter: promoter for the E. coli lac operon
   3520..3542    +  protein_bind   lac operator (fragment): The lac repressor binds to the lac operator to inhibit transcription in E. coli. This inhibition can be relieved by adding lactose or isopropyl-β-D-thiogalactopyranoside (IPTG). lac repressor encoded by lacI
   3585..3603    +  promoter       T3 promoter: promoter for bacteriophage T3 RNA polymerase
   3648..3736    +  ncRNA          tRNA: Accession: RF00005 - tRNA
   3830..3905    +  misc_RNA       gRNA scaffold: guide RNA scaffold for the Streptococcus pyogenes CRISPR/Cas9 system
   3991..4695    +  promoter       ADH1 promoter: S. cerevisiae ADH1; promoter for alcohol dehydrogenase 1
   4705..8808    +  CDS            cas9: CAS9_STRP1 - Also known as csn1 From Streptococcus pyogenes serotype M1.
   8903..9092    +  terminator     CYC1 terminator: S. cerevisiae CYC1; transcription terminator for CYC1
   9123..9141    -  promoter       T7 promoter: promoter for bacteriophage T7 RNA polymerase
   9149..9304    +  CDS            lacZα (fragment): LacZα fragment of β-galactosidase; lacZ fragment
   9312..9767    +  rep_origin     f1 ori (sequence partly withheld): f1 bacteriophage origin of replication; arrow indicates direction of (+) strand synthesis
   9768..9819    -  misc_feature   bom (fragment): basis of mobility region from pBR322
   9898..10701   -  CDS            URA3: orotidine-5'-phosphate decarboxylase, required for uracil biosynthesis; S. cerevisiae URA3; yeast auxotrophic marker, counterselectable with 5-fluoroorotic acid (5-FOA)
  10702..10917   -  promoter       URA3 promoter: S. cerevisiae URA3
  10932..10981   -  misc_feature   bom (fragment): basis of mobility region from pBR322
  11083..1       -  CDS            rop (fragment) (across the origin): Rop protein, which maintains plasmids at low copy number; rop
>Addgene plasmid #87394 | p426_Cas9_gRNA-ARS911b | depositor full sequence | sequence record 170419 | p426_Cas9_gRNA-ARS911b sequence 11117 bps
GACGAAAGGGCCTCGTGATACGCCTATTTTTATAGGTTAATGTCATGATAATAATGGTTTCTTAGTATGA
TCCAATATCAAAGGAAATGATAGCATTGAAGGATGAGACTAATCCAATTGAGGAGTGGCAGCATATAGAA
CAGCTAAAGGGTAGTGCTGAAGGAAGCATACGATACCCCGCATGGAATGGGATAATATCACAGGAGGTAC
TAGACTACCTTTCATCCTACATAAATAGACGCATATAAGTACGCATTTAAGCATAAACACGCACTATGCC
GTTCTTCTCATGTATATATATATACAGGCAACACGCAGATATAGGTGCGACGTGAACAGTGAGCTGTATG
TGCGCAGCTCGCGTTGCATTTTCGGAAGCGCTCGTTTTCGGAAACGCTTTGAAGTTCCTATTCCGAAGTT
CCTATTCTCTAGAAAGTATAGGAACTTCAGAGCGCTTTTGAAAACCAAAAGCGCTCTGAAGACGCACTTT
CAAAAAACCAAAAACGCACCGGACTGTAACGAGCTACTAAAATATTGCGAATACCGCTTCCACAAACATT
GCTCAAAAGTATCTCTTTGCTATATATCTCTGTGCTATATCCCTATATAACCTACCCATCCACCTTTCGC
TCCTTGAACTTGCATCTAAACTCGACCTCTACATTTTTTATGTTTATCTCTAGTATTACTCTTTAGACAA
AAAAATTGTAGTAAGAACTATTCATAGAGTGAATCGAAAACAATACGAAAATGTAAACATTTCCTATACG
TAGTATATAGAGACAAAATAGAAGAAACCGTTCATAATTTTCTGACCAATGAAGAATCATCAACGCTATC
ACTTTCTGTTCACAAAGTATGCGCAATCCACATCGGTATAGAATATAATCGGGGATGCCTTTATCTTGAA
AAAATGCACCCGCAGCTTCGCTAGTAATCAGTAAACGCGGGAAGTGGAGTCAGGCTTTTTTTATGGAAGA
GAAAATAGACACCAAAGTAGCCTTCTTCTAACCTTAACGGACCTACAGTGCAAAAAGTTATCAAGAGACT
GCATTATAGAGCGCACAAAGGAGAAAAAAAGTAATCTAAGATGCTTTGTTAGAAAAATAGCGCTCTCGGG
ATGCATTTTTGTAGAACAAAAAAGAAGTATAGATTCTTTGTTGGTAAAATAGCGCTCTCGCGTTGCATTT
CTGTTCTGTAAAAATGCAGCTCAGATTCTTTGTTTGAAAAATTAGCGCTCTCGCGTTGCATTTTTGTTTT
ACAAAAATGAAGCACAGATTCTTCGTTGGTAAAATAGCGCTTTCGCGTTGCATTTCTGTTCTGTAAAAAT
GCAGCTCAGATTCTTTGTTTGAAAAATTAGCGCTCTCGCGTTGCATTTTTGTTCTACAAAATGAAGCACA
GATGCTTCGTTCAGGTGGCACTTTTCGGGGAAATGTGCGCGGAACCCCTATTTGTTTATTTTTCTAAATA
CATTCAAATATGTATCCGCTCATGAGACAATAACCCTGATAAATGCTTCAATAATATTGAAAAAGGAAGA
GTATGAGTATTCAACATTTCCGTGTCGCCCTTATTCCCTTTTTTGCGGCATTTTGCCTTCCTGTTTTTGC
TCACCCAGAAACGCTGGTGAAAGTAAAAGATGCTGAAGATCAGTTGGGTGCACGAGTGGGTTACATCGAA
CTGGATCTCAACAGCGGTAAGATCCTTGAGAGTTTTCGCCCCGAAGAACGTTTTCCAATGATGAGCACTT
TTAAAGTTCTGCTATGTGGCGCGGTATTATCCCGTATTGACGCCGGGCAAGAGCAACTCGGTCGCCGCAT
ACACTATTCTCAGAATGACTTGGTTGAGTACTCACCAGTCACAGAAAAGCATCTTACGGATGGCATGACA
GTAAGAGAATTATGCAGTGCTGCCATAACCATGAGTGATAACACTGCGGCCAACTTACTTCTGACAACGA
TCGGAGGACCGAAGGAGCTAACCGCTTTTTTGCACAACATGGGGGATCATGTAACTCGCCTTGATCGTTG
GGAACCGGAGCTGAATGAAGCCATACCAAACGACGAGCGTGACACCACGATGCCTGTAGCAATGGCAACA
ACGTTGCGCAAACTATTAACTGGCGAACTACTTACTCTAGCTTCCCGGCAACAATTAATAGACTGGATGG
AGGCGGATAAAGTTGCAGGACCACTTCTGCGCTCGGCCCTTCCGGCTGGCTGGTTTATTGCTGATAAATC
TGGAGCCGGTGAGCGTGGGTCTCGCGGTATCATTGCAGCACTGGGGCCAGATGGTAAGCCCTCCCGTATC
GTAGTTATCTACACGACGGGGAGTCAGGCAACTATGGATGAACGAAATAGACAGATCGCTGAGATAGGTG
CCTCACTGATTAAGCATTGGTAACTGTCAGACCAAGTTTACTCATATATACTTTAGATTGATTTAAAACT
TCATTTTTAATTTAAAAGGATCTAGGTGAAGATCCTTTTTGATAATCTCATGACCAAAATCCCTTAACGT
GAGTTTTCGTTCCACTGAGCGTCAGACCCCGTAGAAAAGATCAAAGGATCTTCTTGAGATCCTTTTTTTC
TGCGCGTAATCTGCTGCTTGCAAACAAAAAAACCACCGCTACCAGCGGTGGTTTGTTTGCCGGATCAAGA
GCTACCAACTCTTTTTCCGAAGGTAACTGGCTTCAGCAGAGCGCAGATACCAAATACTGTCCTTCTAGTG
TAGCCGTAGTTAGGCCACCACTTCAAGAACTCTGTAGCACCGCCTACATACCTCGCTCTGCTAATCCTGT
TACCAGTGGCTGCTGCCAGTGGCGATAAGTCGTGTCTTACCGGGTTGGACTCAAGACGATAGTTACCGGA
TAAGGCGCAGCGGTCGGGCTGAACGGGGGGTTCGTGCACACAGCCCAGCTTGGAGCGAACGACCTACACC
GAACTGAGATACCTACAGCGTGAGCTATGAGAAAGCGCCACGCTTCCCGAAGGGAGAAAGGCGGACAGGT
ATCCGGTAAGCGGCAGGGTCGGAACAGGAGAGCGCACGAGGGAGCTTCCAGGGGGAAACGCCTGGTATCT
TTATAGTCCTGTCGGGTTTCGCCACCTCTGACTTGAGCGTCGATTTTTGTGATGCTCGTCAGGGGGGCGG
AGCCTATGGAAAAACGCCAGCAACGCGGCCTTTTTACGGTTCCTGGCCTTTTGCTGGCCTTTTGCTCACA
TGTTCTTTCCTGCGTTATCCCCTGATTCTGTGGATAACCGTATTACCGCCTTTGAGTGAGCTGATACCGC
TCGCCGCAGCCGAACGACCGAGCGCAGCGAGTCAGTGAGCGAGGAAGCGGAAGAGCGCCCAATACGCAAA
CCGCCTCTCCCCGCGCGTTGGCCGATTCATTAATGCAGCTGGCACGACAGGTTTCCCGACTGGAAAGCGG
GCAGTGAGCGCAACGCAATTAATGTGAGTTACCTCACTCATTAGGCACCCCAGGCTTTACACTTTATGCT
TCCGGCTCCTATGTTGTGTGGAATTGTGAGCGGATAACAATTTCACACAGGAAACAGCTATGACCATGAT
TACGCCAAGCGCGCAATTAACCCTCACTAAAGGGAACAAAAGCTGGAGCTAGTATACTCTTTCTTCAACA
ATTAAATACTCTCGGTAGCCAAGTTGGTTTAAGGCGCAAGACTGTAATTTATCACTACGAAATCTTGAGA
TCGGGCGTTCGACTCGCCCCCGGGAGAGATGGCCGGCATGGTCCCAGCCTCCTCGCTGGCGCCGGCTGGG
CAACACCTTCGGGTGGCGAATGGGACTTTGTAATATTGTCTTGTTTCCCGTTTTAGAGCTAGAAATAGCA
AGTTAAAATAAGGCTAGTCCGTTATCAACTTGAAAAAGTGGCACCGAGTCGGTGCTTTTTTTATTTTTTG
TCACTATTGTTATGTAAAATGCCACCTCTGACAGTATGGAACGCAAACTTCTGTCTAGTGGATAGTCGAC
ATCCTTTTGTTGTTTCCGGGTGTACAATATGGACTTCCTCTTTTCTGGCAACCAAACCCATACATCGGGA
TTCCTATAATACCTTCGTTGGTCTCCCTAACATGTAGGTGGCGGAGGGGAGATATACAATAGAACAGATA
CCAGACAAGACATAATGGGCTAAACAAGACTACACCAATTACACTGCCTCATTGATGGTGGTACATAACG
AACTAATACTGTAGCCCTAGACTTGATAGCCATCATCATATCGAAGTTTCACTACCCTTTTTCCATTTGC
CATCTATTGAAGTAATAATAGGCGCATGCAACTTCTTTTCTTTTTTTTTCTTTTCTCTCTCCCCCGTTGT
TGTCTCACCATATCCGCAATGACAAAAAAATGATGGAAGACACTAAAGGAAAAAATTAACGACAAAGACA
GCACCAACAGATGTCGTTGTTCCAGAGCTGATGAGGGGTATCTCGAAGCACACGAAACTTTTTCCTTCCT
TCATTCACGCACACTACTCTCTAATGAGCAACGGTATACGGCCTTCCTTCCAGTTACTTGAATTTGAAAT
AAAAAAAAGTTTGCTGTCTTGCTATCAAGTATAAATAGACCTGCAATTATTAATCTTTTGTTTCCTCGTC
ATTGTTCTCGTTCCCTTTCTTCCTTGTTTCTTTTTCTGCACAATATTTCAAGCTATACCAAGCATACAAT
CAACTTGGAAAAAAATGGACAAGAAGTACTCCATTGGGCTCGATATCGGCACAAACAGCGTCGGTTGGGC
CGTCATTACGGACGAGTACAAGGTGCCGAGCAAAAAATTCAAAGTTCTGGGCAATACCGATCGCCACAGC
ATAAAGAAGAACCTCATTGGCGCCCTCCTGTTCGACTCCGGGGAGACGGCCGAAGCCACGCGGCTCAAAA
GAACAGCACGGCGCAGATATACCCGCAGAAAGAATCGGATCTGCTACCTGCAGGAGATCTTTAGTAATGA
GATGGCTAAGGTGGATGACTCTTTCTTCCATAGGCTGGAGGAGTCCTTTTTGGTGGAGGAGGATAAAAAG
CACGAGCGCCACCCAATCTTTGGCAATATCGTGGACGAGGTGGCGTACCATGAAAAGTACCCAACCATAT
ATCATCTGAGGAAGAAGCTTGTAGACAGTACTGATAAGGCTGACTTGCGGTTGATCTATCTCGCGCTGGC
GCATATGATCAAATTTCGGGGACACTTCCTCATCGAGGGGGACCTGAACCCAGACAACAGCGATGTCGAC
AAACTCTTTATCCAACTGGTTCAGACTTACAATCAGCTTTTCGAAGAGAACCCGATCAACGCATCCGGAG
TTGACGCCAAAGCAATCCTGAGCGCTAGGCTGTCCAAATCCCGGCGGCTCGAAAACCTCATCGCACAGCT
CCCTGGGGAGAAGAAGAACGGCCTGTTTGGTAATCTTATCGCCCTGTCACTCGGGCTGACCCCCAACTTT
AAATCTAACTTCGACCTGGCCGAAGATGCCAAGCTTCAACTGAGCAAAGACACCTACGATGATGATCTCG
ACAATCTGCTGGCCCAGATCGGCGACCAGTACGCAGACCTTTTTTTGGCGGCAAAGAACCTGTCAGACGC
CATTCTGCTGAGTGATATTCTGCGAGTGAACACGGAGATCACCAAAGCTCCGCTGAGCGCTAGTATGATC
AAGCGCTATGATGAGCACCACCAAGACTTGACTTTGCTGAAGGCCCTTGTCAGACAGCAACTGCCTGAGA
AGTACAAGGAAATTTTCTTCGATCAGTCTAAAAATGGCTACGCCGGATACATTGACGGCGGAGCAAGCCA
GGAGGAATTTTACAAATTTATTAAGCCCATCTTGGAAAAAATGGACGGCACCGAGGAGCTGCTGGTAAAG
CTTAACAGAGAAGATCTGTTGCGCAAACAGCGCACTTTCGACAATGGAAGCATCCCCCACCAGATTCACC
TGGGCGAACTGCACGCTATCCTCAGGCGGCAAGAGGATTTCTACCCCTTTTTGAAAGATAACAGGGAAAA
GATTGAGAAAATCCTCACATTTCGGATACCCTACTATGTAGGCCCCCTCGCCCGGGGAAATTCCAGATTC
GCGTGGATGACTCGCAAATCAGAAGAGACCATCACTCCCTGGAACTTCGAGGAAGTCGTGGATAAGGGGG
CCTCTGCCCAGTCCTTCATCGAAAGGATGACTAACTTTGATAAAAATCTGCCTAACGAAAAGGTGCTTCC
TAAACACTCTCTGCTGTACGAGTACTTCACAGTTTATAACGAGCTCACCAAGGTCAAATACGTCACAGAA
GGGATGAGAAAGCCAGCATTCCTGTCTGGAGAGCAGAAGAAAGCTATCGTGGACCTCCTCTTCAAGACGA
ACCGGAAAGTTACCGTGAAACAGCTCAAAGAAGACTATTTCAAAAAGATTGAATGTTTCGACTCTGTTGA
AATCAGCGGAGTGGAGGATCGCTTCAACGCATCCCTGGGAACGTATCACGATCTCCTGAAAATCATTAAA
GACAAGGACTTCCTGGACAATGAGGAGAACGAGGACATTCTTGAGGACATTGTCCTCACCCTTACGTTGT
TTGAAGATAGGGAGATGATTGAAGAACGCTTGAAAACTTACGCTCATCTCTTCGACGACAAAGTCATGAA
ACAGCTCAAGAGGCGCCGATATACAGGATGGGGGCGGCTGTCAAGAAAACTGATCAATGGGATCCGAGAC
AAGCAGAGTGGAAAGACAATCCTGGATTTTCTTAAGTCCGATGGATTTGCCAACCGGAACTTCATGCAGT
TGATCCATGATGACTCTCTCACCTTTAAGGAGGACATCCAGAAAGCACAAGTTTCTGGCCAGGGGGACAG
TCTTCACGAGCACATCGCTAATCTTGCAGGTAGCCCAGCTATCAAAAAGGGAATACTGCAGACCGTTAAG
GTCGTGGATGAACTCGTCAAAGTAATGGGAAGGCATAAGCCCGAGAATATCGTTATCGAGATGGCCCGAG
AGAACCAAACTACCCAGAAGGGACAGAAGAACAGTAGGGAAAGGATGAAGAGGATTGAAGAGGGTATAAA
AGAACTGGGGTCCCAAATCCTTAAGGAACACCCAGTTGAAAACACCCAGCTTCAGAATGAGAAGCTCTAC
CTGTACTACCTGCAGAACGGCAGGGACATGTACGTGGATCAGGAACTGGACATCAATCGGCTCTCCGACT
ACGACGTGGATCATATCGTGCCCCAGTCTTTTCTCAAAGATGATTCTATTGATAATAAAGTGTTGACAAG
ATCCGATAAAAATAGAGGGAAGAGTGATAACGTCCCCTCAGAAGAAGTTGTCAAGAAAATGAAAAATTAT
TGGCGGCAGCTGCTGAACGCCAAACTGATCACACAACGGAAGTTCGATAATCTGACTAAGGCTGAACGAG
GTGGCCTGTCTGAGTTGGATAAAGCCGGCTTCATCAAAAGGCAGCTTGTTGAGACACGCCAGATCACCAA
GCACGTGGCCCAAATTCTCGATTCACGCATGAACACCAAGTACGATGAAAATGACAAACTGATTCGAGAG
GTGAAAGTTATTACTCTGAAGTCTAAGCTGGTCTCAGATTTCAGAAAGGACTTTCAGTTTTATAAGGTGA
GAGAGATCAACAATTACCACCATGCGCATGATGCCTACCTGAATGCAGTGGTAGGCACTGCACTTATCAA
AAAATATCCCAAGCTTGAATCTGAATTTGTTTACGGAGACTATAAAGTGTACGATGTTAGGAAAATGATC
GCAAAGTCTGAGCAGGAAATAGGCAAGGCCACCGCTAAGTACTTCTTTTACAGCAATATTATGAATTTTT
TCAAGACCGAGATTACACTGGCCAATGGAGAGATTCGGAAGCGACCACTTATCGAAACAAACGGAGAAAC
AGGAGAAATCGTGTGGGACAAGGGTAGGGATTTCGCGACAGTCCGGAAGGTCCTGTCCATGCCGCAGGTG
AACATCGTTAAAAAGACCGAAGTACAGACCGGAGGCTTCTCCAAGGAAAGTATCCTCCCGAAAAGGAACA
GCGACAAGCTGATCGCACGCAAAAAAGATTGGGACCCCAAGAAATACGGCGGATTCGATTCTCCTACAGT
CGCTTACAGTGTACTGGTTGTGGCCAAAGTGGAGAAAGGGAAGTCTAAAAAACTCAAAAGCGTCAAGGAA
CTGCTGGGCATCACAATCATGGAGCGATCAAGCTTCGAAAAAAACCCCATCGACTTTCTCGAGGCGAAAG
GATATAAAGAGGTCAAAAAAGACCTCATCATTAAGCTTCCCAAGTACTCTCTCTTTGAGCTTGAAAACGG
CCGGAAACGAATGCTCGCTAGTGCGGGCGAGCTGCAGAAAGGTAACGAGCTGGCACTGCCCTCTAAATAC
GTTAATTTCTTGTATCTGGCCAGCCACTATGAAAAGCTCAAAGGGTCTCCCGAAGATAATGAGCAGAAGC
AGCTGTTCGTGGAACAACACAAACACTACCTTGATGAGATCATCGAGCAAATAAGCGAATTCTCCAAAAG
AGTGATCCTCGCCGACGCTAACCTCGATAAGGTGCTTTCTGCTTACAATAAGCACAGGGATAAGCCCATC
AGGGAGCAGGCAGAAAACATTATCCACTTGTTTACTCTGACCAACTTGGGCGCGCCTGCAGCCTTCAAGT
ACTTCGACACCACCATAGACAGAAAGCGGTACACCTCTACAAAGGAGGTCCTGGACGCCACACTGATTCA
TCAGTCAATTACGGGGCTCTATGAAACAAGAATCGACCTCTCTCAGCTCGGTGGAGACAGCAGGGCTGAC
CCCAAGAAGAAGAGGAAGGTGTGATCTCTTCTCGAGTCATGTAATTAGTTATGTCACGCTTACGTTCACG
CCCTCCCCCCACATCCGCTCTAACCGAAAAGGAAGGAGTTAGACAACCTGAAGTCTAGGTCCCTATTTAT
TTTTTTATAGTTATGTTAGTATTAAGAACGTTATTTATATTTCAAATTTTTCTTTTTTTTCTGTACAGAC
GCGTGTACGCATGTAACATTATACTGAAAACCTTGCTTGAGAAGGTTTTGGGACGCTCGAAGGCTTTAAT
TTGCGGCCGGTACCCAATTCGCCCTATAGTGAGTCGTATTACGCGCGCTCACTGGCCGTCGTTTTACAAC
GTCGTGACTGGGAAAACCCTGGCGTTACCCAACTTAATCGCCTTGCAGCACATCCCCCTTTCGCCAGCTG
GCGTAATAGCGAAGAGGCCCGCACCGATCGCCCTTCCCAACAGTTGCGCAGCCTGAATGGCGAATGGCGC
G
[124 nt withheld, positions 9312-9435]
C
[91 nt withheld, positions 9437-9527]
A
[49 nt withheld, positions 9529-9577]
CCTTTGACGTTGGAGTCCACGTTCTTT
[37 nt withheld, positions 9605-9641]
ACCCTATCTCGGTCTATTCTTTTGATTTATAAGGGATTTTGCCGATTTCGGCCTATTGGTTAAAAAATGA
GCTGATTTAACAAAAATTTAACGCGAATTTTAACAAAATATTAACGTTTACAATTTCCTGATGCGGTATT
TTCTCCTTACGCATCTGTGCGGTATTTCACACCGCATAGGGTAATAACTGATATAATTAAATTGAAGCTC
TAATTTGTGAGTTTAGTATACATGCATTTACTTATAATACAGTTTTTTAGTTTTGCTGGCCGCATCTTCT
CAAATATGCTTCCCAGCCTGCTTTTCTGTAACGTTCACCCTCTACCTTAGCATCCCTTCCCTTTGCAAAT
AGTCCTCTTCCAACAATAATAATGTCAGATCCTGTAGAGACCACATCATCCACGGTTCTATACTGTTGAC
CCAATGCGTCTCCCTTGTCATCTAAACCCACACCGGGTGTCATAATCAACCAATCGTAACCTTCATCTCT
TCCACCCATGTCTCTTTGAGCAATAAAGCCGATAACAAAATCTTTGTCGCTCTTCGCAATGTCAACAGTA
CCCTTAGTATATTCTCCAGTAGATAGGGAGCCCTTGCATGACAATTCTGCTAACATCAAAAGGCCTCTAG
GTTCCTTTGTTACTTCTTCTGCCGCCTGCTTCAAACCGCTAACAATACCTGGGCCCACCACACCGTGTGC
ATTCGTAATGTCTGCCCATTCTGCTATTCTGTATACACCCGCAGAGTACTGCAATTTGACTGTATTACCA
ATGTCAGCAAATTTTCTGTCTTCGAAGAGTAAAAAATTGTACTTGGCGGATAATGCCTTTAGCGGCTTAA
CTGTGCCCTCCATGGAAAAATCAGTCAAGATATCCACATGTGTTTTTAGTAAACAAATTTTGGGACCTAA
TGCTTCAACTAACTCCAGTAATTCCTTGGTGGTACGAACATCCAATGAAGCACACAAGTTTGTTTGCTTT
TCGTGCATGATATTAAATAGCTTGGCAGCAACAGGACTAGGATGAGTAGCAGCACGTTCCTTATATGTAG
CTTTCGACATGATTTATCTTCGTTTCCTGCAGGTTTTTGTTCTGTGCAGTTGGGTTAAGAATACTGGGCA
ATTTCATGTTTCTTCAACACTACATATGCGTATATATACCAATCTAAGTCTGTGCTCCTTCCTTCGTTCT
TCCTTCTGTTCGGAGATTACCGAATCAAAAAAATTTCAAGGAAACCGAAATCAAAAAAAAGAATAAAAAA
AAAATGATGAATTGAATTGAAAAGCTGTGGTATGGTGCACTCTCAGTACAATCTGCTCTGATGCCGCATA
GTTAAGCCAGCCCCGACACCCGCCAACACCCGCTGACGCGCCCTGACGGGCTTGTCTGCTCCCGGCATCC
GCTTACAGACAAGCTGTGACCGTCTCCGGGAGCTGCATGTGTCAGAGGTTTTCACCGTCATCACCGAAAC
GCGCGA
