Features (pLannotate 1.2.2; 22 found; start..end, strand, type, name):
    400..492     +  CDS            lacI (fragment): lac repressor; lacI; The lac repressor binds to the lac operator to inhibit transcription in E. coli. This inhibition can be relieved by adding lactose or isopropyl-β-D-thiogalactopyranoside (IPTG).
    505..526     +  protein_bind   CAP binding site: CAP binding activates transcription in the presence of cAMP. E. coli catabolite activator protein
    541..571     +  promoter       lac promoter: promoter for the E. coli lac operon
    575..597     +  protein_bind   lac operator (fragment): The lac repressor binds to the lac operator to inhibit transcription in E. coli. This inhibition can be relieved by adding lactose or isopropyl-β-D-thiogalactopyranoside (IPTG). lac repressor encoded by lacI
    640..658     +  promoter       T3 promoter: promoter for bacteriophage T3 RNA polymerase
    703..791     +  ncRNA          tRNA: Accession: RF00005 - tRNA
    885..960     +  misc_RNA       gRNA scaffold: guide RNA scaffold for the Streptococcus pyogenes CRISPR/Cas9 system
   1046..1750    +  promoter       ADH1 promoter: S. cerevisiae ADH1; promoter for alcohol dehydrogenase 1
   1760..5863    +  CDS            Cas9: Cas9 (Csn1) endonuclease from the Streptococcus pyogenes Type II CRISPR/Cas system generates RNA-guided double strand breaks in DNA
   5958..6147    +  terminator     CYC1 terminator: S. cerevisiae CYC1; transcription terminator for CYC1
   6178..6196    -  promoter       T7 promoter: promoter for bacteriophage T7 RNA polymerase
   6204..6359    +  CDS            lacZα (fragment): LacZα fragment of β-galactosidase; lacZ fragment
   6363..6791    +  rep_origin     f1 ori (sequence partly withheld): f1 bacteriophage origin of replication; arrow indicates direction of (+) strand synthesis
   6819..6870    -  misc_feature   bom (fragment): basis of mobility region from pBR322
   6949..7752    -  CDS            URA3: orotidine-5'-phosphate decarboxylase, required for uracil biosynthesis; S. cerevisiae URA3; yeast auxotrophic marker, counterselectable with 5-fluoroorotic acid (5-FOA)
   7753..7968    -  promoter       URA3 promoter: S. cerevisiae URA3
   7976..8025    -  misc_feature   bom (fragment): basis of mobility region from pBR322
   8127..8162    -  CDS            rop (fragment): Rop protein, which maintains plasmids at low copy number; rop
   8230..9572    +  rep_origin     2μ ori: yeast 2μ plasmid origin of replication
   9599..9703    +  promoter       AmpR promoter: bla
   9704..10564   +  CDS            AmpR: β-lactamase; bla; confers resistance to ampicillin, carbenicillin, and related antibiotics
  10735..217     +  rep_origin     ori (across the origin): high-copy-number ColE1/pMB1/pBR322/pUC origin of replication
>Addgene plasmid #87394 | p426_Cas9_gRNA-ARS911b | addgene full sequence | sequence record 193437 | Addgene NGS Result
GAGATACCTACAGCGTGAGCTATGAGAAAGCGCCACGCTTCCCGAAGGGAGAAAGGCGGACAGGTATCCG
GTAAGCGGCAGGGTCGGAACAGGAGAGCGCACGAGGGAGCTTCCAGGGGGAAACGCCTGGTATCTTTATA
GTCCTGTCGGGTTTCGCCACCTCTGACTTGAGCGTCGATTTTTGTGATGCTCGTCAGGGGGGCGGAGCCT
ATGGAAAAACGCCAGCAACGCGGCCTTTTTACGGTTCCTGGCCTTTTGCTGGCCTTTTGCTCACATGTTC
TTTCCTGCGTTATCCCCTGATTCTGTGGATAACCGTATTACCGCCTTTGAGTGAGCTGATACCGCTCGCC
GCAGCCGAACGACCGAGCGCAGCGAGTCAGTGAGCGAGGAAGCGGAAGAGCGCCCAATACGCAAACCGCC
TCTCCCCGCGCGTTGGCCGATTCATTAATGCAGCTGGCACGACAGGTTTCCCGACTGGAAAGCGGGCAGT
GAGCGCAACGCAATTAATGTGAGTTAGCTCACTCATTAGGCACCCCAGGCTTTACACTTTATGCTTCCGG
CTCGTATGTTGTGTGGAATTGTGAGCGGATAACAATTTCACACAGGAAACAGCTATGACCATGATTACGC
CAAGCGCGCAATTAACCCTCACTAAAGGGAACAAAAGCTGGAGCTAGTATACTCTTTCTTCAACAATTAA
ATACTCTCGGTAGCCAAGTTGGTTTAAGGCGCAAGACTGTAATTTATCACTACGAAATCTTGAGATCGGG
CGTTCGACTCGCCCCCGGGAGAGATGGCCGGCATGGTCCCAGCCTCCTCGCTGGCGCCGGCTGGGCAACA
CCTTCGGGTGGCGAATGGGACTTTGTAATATTGTCTTGTTTCCCGTTTTAGAGCTAGAAATAGCAAGTTA
AAATAAGGCTAGTCCGTTATCAACTTGAAAAAGTGGCACCGAGTCGGTGCTTTTTTTATTTTTTGTCACT
ATTGTTATGTAAAATGCCACCTCTGACAGTATGGAACGCAAACTTCTGTCTAGTGGATAGTCGACATCCT
TTTGTTGTTTCCGGGTGTACAATATGGACTTCCTCTTTTCTGGCAACCAAACCCATACATCGGGATTCCT
ATAATACCTTCGTTGGTCTCCCTAACATGTAGGTGGCGGAGGGGAGATATACAATAGAACAGATACCAGA
CAAGACATAATGGGCTAAACAAGACTACACCAATTACACTGCCTCATTGATGGTGGTACATAACGAACTA
ATACTGTAGCCCTAGACTTGATAGCCATCATCATATCGAAGTTTCACTACCCTTTTTCCATTTGCCATCT
ATTGAAGTAATAATAGGCGCATGCAACTTCTTTTCTTTTTTTTTCTTTTCTCTCTCCCCCGTTGTTGTCT
CACCATATCCGCAATGATAAAAAAATGATGGAAGACACTAAAGGAAAAAATTAACGACAAAGACAGCACC
AACAGATGTCGTTGTTCCAGAGCTGATGAGGGGTATCTCGAAGCACACGAAACTTTTTCCTTCCTTCATT
CACGCACACTACTCTCTAATGAGCAACGGTATACGGCCTTCCTTCCAGTTACTTGAATTTGAAATAAAAA
AAAGTTTGCTGTCTTGCTATCAAGTATAAATAGACCTGCAATTATTAATCTTTTGTTTCCTCGTCATTGT
TCTCGTTCCCTTTCTTCCTTGTTTCTTTTTCTGCACAATATTTCAAGCTATACCAAGCATACAATCAACT
TGGAAAAAAATGGACAAGAAGTACTCCATTGGGCTCGATATCGGCACAAACAGCGTCGGTTGGGCCGTCA
TTACGGACGAGTACAAGGTGCCGAGCAAAAAATTCAAAGTTCTGGGCAATACCGATCGCCACAGCATAAA
GAAGAACCTCATTGGCGCCCTCCTGTTCGACTCCGGGGAGACGGCCGAAGCCACGCGGCTCAAAAGAACA
GCACGGCGCAGATATACCCGCAGAAAGAATCGGATCTGCTACCTGCAGGAGATCTTTAGTAATGAGATGG
CTAAGGTGGATGACTCTTTCTTCCATAGGCTGGAGGAGTCCTTTTTGGTGGAGGAGGATAAAAAGAACGA
GCGCCACCCAATCTTTGGCAATATCGTGGACGAGGTGGCGTACCATGAAAAGTACCCAACCATATATCAT
CTGAGGAAGAAGCTTGTAGACAGTACTGATAAGGCTGACTTGCGGTTGATCTATCTCGCGCTGGCGCATA
TGATCAAATTTCGGGGACACTTCCTCATCGAGGGGGACCTGAACCCAGACAACAGCGATGTCGACAAACT
CTTTATCCAACTGGTTCAGACTTACAATCAGCTTTTCGAAGAGAACCCGATCAACGCATCCGGAGTTGAC
GCCAAAGCAATCCTGAGCGCTAGGCTGTCCAAATCCCGGCGGCTCGAAAACCTCATCGCACAGCTCCCTG
GGGAGAAGAAGAACGGCCTGTTTGGTAATCTTATCGCCCTGTCACTCGGGCTGACCCCCAACTTTAAATC
TAACTTCGACCTGGCCGAAGATGCCAAGCTTCAACTGAGCAAAGACACCTACGATGATGATCTCGACAAT
CTGCTGGCCCAGATCGGCGACCAGTACGCAGACCTTTTTTTGGCGGCAAAGAACCTGTCAGACGCCATTC
TGCTGAGTGATATTCTGCGAGTGAACACGGAGATCACCAAAGCTCCGCTGAGCGCTAGTATGATCAAGCG
CTATGATGAGCACCACCAAGACTTGACTTTGCTGAAGGCCCTTGTCAGACAGCAACTGCCTGAGAAGTAC
AAGGAAATTTTCTTCGATCAGTCTAAAAATGGCTACGCCGGATACATTGACGGCGGAGCAAGCCAGGAGG
AATTTTACAAATTTATTAAGCCCATCTTGGAAAAAATGGACGGCACCGAGGAGCTGCTGGTAAAGCTTAA
CAGAGAAGATCTGTTGCGCAAACAGCGCACTTTCGACAATGGAAGCATCCCCCACCAGATTCACCTGGGC
GAACTGCACGCTATCCTCAGGCGGCAAGAGGATTTCTACCCCTTTTTGAAAGATAACAGGGAAAAGATTG
AGAAAATCCTCACATTTCGGATACCCTACTATGTAGGCCCCCTCGCCCGGGGAAATTCCAGATTCGCGTG
GATGACTCGCAAATCAGAAGAGACCATCACTCCCTGGAACTTCGAGGAAGTCGTGGATAAGGGGGCCTCT
GCCCAGTCCTTCATCGAAAGGATGACTAACTTTGATAAAAATCTGCCTAACGAAAAGGTGCTTCCTAAAC
ACTCTCTGCTGTACGAGTACTTCACAGTTTATAACGAGCTCACCAAGGTCAAATACGTCACAGAAGGGAT
GAGAAAGCCAGCATTCCTGTCTGGAGAGCAGAAGAAAGCTATCGTGGACCTCCTCTTCAAGACGAACCGG
AAAGTTACCGTGAAACAGCTCAAAGAAGACTATTTCAAAAAGATTGAATGTTTCGACTCTGTTGAAATCA
GCGGAGTGGAGGATCGCTTCAACGCATCCCTGGGAACGTATCACGATCTCCTGAAAATCATTAAAGACAA
GGACTTCCTGGACAATGAGGAGAACGAGGACATTCTTGAGGACATTGTCCTCACCCTTACGTTGTTTGAA
GATAGGGAGATGATTGAAGAACGCTTGAAAACTTACGCTCATCTCTTCGACGACAAAGTCATGAAACAGC
TCAAGAGGCGCCGATATACAGGATGGGGGCGGCTGTCAAGAAAACTGATCAATGGGATCCGAGACAAGCA
GAGTGGAAAGACAATCCTGGATTTTCTTAAGTCCGATGGATTTGCCAACCGGAACTTCATGCAGTTGATC
CATGATGACTCTCTCACCTTTAAGGAGGACATCCAGAAAGCACAAGTTTCTGGCCAGGGGGACAGTCTTC
ACGAGCACATCGCTAATCTTGCAGGTAGCCCAGCTATCAAAAAGGGAATACTGCAGACCGTTAAGGTCGT
GGATGAACTCGTCAAAGTAATGGGAAGGCATAAGCCCGAGAATATCGTTATCGAGATGGCCCGAGAGAAC
CAAACTACCCAGAAGGGACAGAAGAACAGTAGGGAAAGGATGAAGAGGATTGAAGAGGGTATAAAAGAAC
TGGGGTCCCAAATCCTTAAGGAACACCCAGTTGAAAACACCCAGCTTCAGAATGAGAAGCTCTACCTGTA
CTACCTGCAGAACGGCAGGGACATGTACGTGGATCAGGAACTGGACATCAATCGGCTCTCCGACTACGAC
GTGGATCATATCGTGCCCCAGTCTTTTCTCAAAGATGATTCTATTGATAATAAAGTGTTGACAAGATCCG
ATAAAAATAGAGGGAAGAGTGATAACGTCCCCTCAGAAGAAGTTGTCAAGAAAATGAAAAATTATTGGCG
GCAGCTGCTGAACGCCAAACTGATCACACAACGGAAGTTCGATAATCTGACTAAGGCTGAACGAGGTGGC
CTGTCTGAGTTGGATAAAGCCGGCTTCATCAAAAGGCAGCTTGTTGAGACACGCCAGATCACCAAGCACG
TGGCCCAAATTCTCGATTCACGCATGAACACCAAGTACGATGAAAATGACAAACTGATTCGAGAGGTGAA
AGTTATTACTCTGAAGTCTAAGCTGGTCTCAGATTTCAGAAAGGACTTTCAGTTTTATAAGGTGAGAGAG
ATCAACAATTACCACCATGCGCATGATGCCTACCTGAATGCAGTGGTAGGCACTGCACTTATCAAAAAAT
ATCCCAAGCTTGAATCTGAATTTGTTTACGGAGACTATAAAGTGTACGATGTTAGGAAAATGATCGCAAA
GTCTGAGCAGGAAATAGGCAAGGCCACCGCTAAGTACTTCTTTTACAGCAATATTATGAATTTTTTCAAG
ACCGAGATTACACTGGCCAATGGAGAGATTCGGAAGCGACCACTTATCGAAACAAACGGAGAAACAGGAG
AAATCGTGTGGGACAAGGGTAGGGATTTCGCGACAGTCCGGAAGGTCCTGTCCATGCCGCAGGTGAACAT
CGTTAAAAAGACCGAAGTACAGACCGGAGGCTTCTCCAAGGAAAGTATCCTCCCGAAAAGGAACAGCGAC
AAGCTGATCGCACGCAAAAAAGATTGGGACCCCAAGAAATACGGCGGATTCGATTCTCCTACAGTCGCTT
ACAGTGTACTGGTTGTGGCCAAAGTGGAGAAAGGGAAGTCTAAAAAACTCAAAAGCGTCAAGGAACTGCT
GGGCATCACAATCATGGAGCGATCAAGCTTCGAAAAAAACCCCATCGACTTTCTCGAGGCGAAAGGATAT
AAAGAGGTCAAAAAAGACCTCATCATTAAGCTTCCCAAGTACTCTCTCTTTGAGCTTGAAAACGGCCGGA
AACGAATGCTCGCTAGTGCGGGCGAGCTGCAGAAAGGTAACGAGCTGGCACTGCCCTCTAAATACGTTAA
TTTCTTGTATCTGGCCAGCCACTATGAAAAGCTCAAAGGGTCTCCCGAAGATAATGAGCAGAAGCAGCTG
TTCGTGGAACAACACAAACACTACCTTGATGAGATCATCGAGCAAATAAGCGAATTCTCCAAAAGAGTGA
TCCTCGCCGACGCTAACCTCGATAAGGTGCTTTCTGCTTACAATAAGCACAGGGATAAGCCCATCAGGGA
GCAGGCAGAAAACATTATCTACTTGTTTACTCTGACCAACTTGGGCGCGCCTGCAGCCTTCAAGTACTTC
GACACCACCATAGACAGAAAGCGGTACACCTCTACAAAGGAGGTCCTGGACGCCACACTGATTCATCAGT
CAATTACGGGGCTCTATGAAACAAGAATCGACCTCTCTCAGCTCGGTGGAGACAGCAGGGCTGACCCCAA
GAAGAAGAGGAAGGTGTGATCTCTTCTCGAGTCATGTAATTAGTTATGTCACGCTTACGTTCACGCCCTC
CCCCCACATCCGCTCTAACCGAAAAGGAAGGAGTTAGACAACCTGAAGTCTAGGTCCCTATTTATTTTTT
TATAGTTATGTTAGTATTAAGAACGTTATTTATATTTCAAATTTTTCTTTTTTTTCTGTACAGACGCGTG
TACGCATGTAACATTATACTGAAAACCTTGCTTGAGAAGGTTTTGGGACGCTCGAAGGCTTTAATTTGCG
GCCGGTACCCAATTCGCCCTATAGTGAGTCGTATTACGCGCGCTCACTGGCCGTCGTTTTACAACGTCGT
GACTGGGAAAACCCTGGCGTTACCCAACTTAATCGCCTTGCAGCACATCCCCCTTTCGCCAGCTGGCGTA
ATAGCGAAGAGGCCCGCACCGATCGCCCTTCCCAACAGTTGCGCAGCCTGAATGGCGAATGG
[124 nt withheld, positions 6363-6486]
C
[91 nt withheld, positions 6488-6578]
A
[49 nt withheld, positions 6580-6628]
CCTTTGACGTTGGAGTCCACGTTCTTT
[37 nt withheld, positions 6656-6692]
ACCCTATCTCGGTCTATTCTTTTGATTTATAAGGGATTTTGCCGATTTCGGCCTATTGGTTAAAAAATGA
GCTGATTTAACAAAAATTTAACGCGAATTTTAACAAAATATTAACGCTTACAATTTCCTGATGCGGTATT
TTCTCCTTACGCATCTGTGCGGTATTTCACACCGCATAGGGTAATAACTGATATAATTAAATTGAAGCTC
TAATTTGTGAGTTTAGTATACATGCATTTACTTATAATACAGTTTTTTAGTTTTGCTGGCCGCATCTTCT
CAAATATGCTTCCCAGCCTGCTTTTCTGTAACGTTCACCCTCTACCTTAGCATCCCTTCCCTTTGCAAAT
AGTCCTCTTCCAACAATAATAATGTCAGATCCTGTAGAGACCACATCATCCACGGTTCTATACTGTTGAC
CCAATGCGTCTCCCTTGTCATCTAAACCCACACCGGGTGTCATAATCAACCAATCGTAACCTTCATCTCT
TCCACCCATGTCTCTTTGAGCAATAAAGCCGATAACAAAATCTTTGTCGCTCTTCGCAATGTCAACAGTA
CCCTTAGTATATTCTCCAGTAGATAGGGAGCCCTTGCATGACAATTCTGCTAACATCAAAAGGCCTCTAG
GTTCCTTTGTTACTTCTTCTGCCGCCTGCTTCAAACCGCTAACAATACCTGGGCCCACCACACCGTGTGC
ATTCGTAATGTCTGCCCATTCTGCTATTCTGTATACACCCGCAGAGTACTGCAATTTGACTGTATTACCA
ATGTCAGCAAATTTTCTGTCTTCGAAGAGTAAAAAATTGTACTTGGCGGATAATGCCTTTAGCGGCTTAA
CTGTGCCCTCCATGGAAAAATCAGTCAAGATATCCACATGTGTTTTTAGTAAACAAATTTTGGGACCTAA
TGCTTCAACTAACTCCAGTAATTCCTTGGTGGTACGAACATCCAATGAAGCACACAAGTTTGTTTGCTTT
TCGTGCATGATATTAAATAGCTTGGCAGCAACAGGACTAGGATGAGTAGCAGCACGTTCCTTATATGTAG
CTTTCGACATGATTTATCTTCGTTTCCTGCAGGTTTTTGTTCTGTGCAGTTGGGTTAAGAATACTGGGCA
ATTTCATGTTTCTTCAACACTACATATGCGTATATATACCAATCTAAGTCTGTGCTCCTTCCTTCGTTCT
TCCTTCTGTTCGGAGATTACCGAATCAAAAAAATTTCAAGGAAACCGAAATCAAAAAAAAGAATAAAAAA
AAAATGATGAATTGAAAAGGTGGTATGGTGCACTCTCAGTACAATCTGCTCTGATGCCGCATAGTTAAGC
CAGCCCCGACACCCGCCAACACCCGCTGACGCGCCCTGACGGGCTTGTCTGCTCCCGGCATCCGCTTACA
GACAAGCTGTGACCGTCTCCGGGAGCTGCATGTGTCAGAGGTTTTCACCGTCATCACCGAAACGCGCGAG
ACGAAAGGGCCTCGTGATACGCCTATTTTTATAGGTTAATGTCATGATAATAATGGTTTCTTAGTATGAT
CCAATATCAAAGGAAATGATAGCATTGAAGGATGAGACTAATCCAATTGAGGAGTGGCAGCATATAGAAC
AGCTAAAGGGTAGTGCTGAAGGAAGCATACGATACCCCGCATGGAATGGGATAATATCACAGGAGGTACT
AGACTACCTTTCATCCTACATAAATAGACGCATATAAGTACGCATTTAAGCATAAACACGCACTATGCCG
TTCTTCTCATGTATATATATATACAGGCAACACGCAGATATAGGTGCGACGTGAACAGTGAGCTGTATGT
GCGCAGCTCGCGTTGCATTTTCGGAAGCGCTCGTTTTCGGAAACGCTTTGAAGTTCCTATTCCGAAGTTC
CTATTCTCTAGAAAGTATAGGAACTTCAGAGCGCTTTTGAAAACCAAAAGCGCTCTGAAGACGCACTTTC
AAAAAACCAAAAACGCACCGGACTGTAACGAGCTACTAAAATATTGCGAATACCGCTTCCACAAACATTG
CTCAAAAGTATCTCTTTGCTATATATCTCTGTGCTATATCCCTATATAACCTACCCATCCACCTTTCGCT
CCTTGAACTTGCATCTAAACTCGACCTCTACATTTTTTATGTTTATCTCTAGTATTACTCTTTAGACAAA
AAAATTGTAGTAAGAACTATTCATAGAGTGAATCGAAAACAATACGAAAATGTAAACATTTCCTATACGT
AGTATATAGAGACAAAATAGAAGAAACCGTTCATAATTTTCTGACCAATGAAGAATCATCAACGCTATCA
CTTTCTGTTCACAAAGTATGCGCAATCCACATCGGTATAGAATATAATCGGGGATGCCTTTATCTTGAAA
AAATGCACCCGCAGCTTCGCTAGTAATCAGTAAACGCGGGAAGTGGAGTCAGGCTTTTTTTATGGAAGAG
AAAATAGACACCAAAGTAGCCTTCTTCTAACCTTAACGGACCTACAGTGCAAAAAGTTATCAAGAGACTG
CATTATAGAGCGCACAAAGGAGAAAAAAAGTAATCTAAGATGCTTTGTTAGAAAAATAGCGCTCTCGGGA
TGCATTTTTGTAGAACAAAAAAGAAGTATAGATTCTTTGTTGGTAAAATAGCGCTCTCGCGTTGCATTTC
TGTTCTGTAAAAATGCAGCTCAGATTCTTTGTTTGAAAAATTAGCGCTCTCGCGTTGCATTTTTGTTTTA
CAAAAATGAAGCACAGATTCTTCGTTGGTAAAATAGCGCTTTCGCGTTGCATTTCTGTTCTGTAAAAATG
CAGCTCAGATTCTTTGTTTGAAAAATTAGCGCTCTCGCGTTGCATTTTTGTTCTACAAAATGAAGCACAG
ATGCTTCGTTCAGGTGGCACTTTTCGGGGAAATGTGCGCGGAACCCCTATTTGTTTATTTTTCTAAATAC
ATTCAAATATGTATCCGCTCATGAGACAATAACCCTGATAAATGCTTCAATAATATTGAAAAAGGAAGAG
TATGAGTATTCAACATTTCCGTGTCGCCCTTATTCCCTTTTTTGCGGCATTTTGCCTTCCTGTTTTTGCT
CACCCAGAAACGCTGGTGAAAGTAAAAGATGCTGAAGATCAGTTGGGTGCACGAGTGGGTTACATCGAAC
TGGATCTCAACAGCGGTAAGATCCTTGAGAGTTTTCGCCCCGAAGAACGTTTTCCAATGATGAGCACTTT
TAAAGTTCTGCTATGTGGCGCGGTATTATCCCGTATTGACGCCGGGCAAGAGCAACTCGGTCGCCGCATA
CACTATTCTCAGAATGACTTGGTTGAGTACTCACCAGTCACAGAAAAGCATCTTACGGATGGCATGACAG
TAAGAGAATTATGCAGTGCTGCCATAACCATGAGTGATAACACTGCGGCCAACTTACTTCTGACAACGAT
CGGAGGACCGAAGGAGCTAACCGCTTTTTTGCACAACATGGGGGATCATGTAACTCGCCTTGATCGTTGG
GAACCGGAGCTGAATGAAGCCATACCAAACGACGAGCGTGACACCACGATGCCTGTAGCAATGGCAACAA
CGTTGCGCAAACTATTAACTGGCGAACTACTTACTCTAGCTTCCCGGCAACAATTAATAGACTGGATGGA
GGCGGATAAAGTTGCAGGACCACTTCTGCGCTCGGCCCTTCCGGCTGGCTGGTTTATTGCTGATAAATCT
GGAGCCGGTGAGCGTGGGTCTCGCGGTATCATTGCAGCACTGGGGCCAGATGGTAAGCCCTCCCGTATCG
TAGTTATCTACACGACGGGGAGTCAGGCAACTATGGATGAACGAAATAGACAGATCGCTGAGATAGGTGC
CTCACTGATTAAGCATTGGTAACTGTCAGACCAAGTTTACTCATATATACTTTAGATTGATTTAAAACTT
CATTTTTAATTTAAAAGGATCTAGGTGAAGATCCTTTTTGATAATCTCATGACCAAAATCCCTTAACGTG
AGTTTTCGTTCCACTGAGCGTCAGACCCCGTAGAAAAGATCAAAGGATCTTCTTGAGATCCTTTTTTTCT
GCGCGTAATCTGCTGCTTGCAAACAAAAAAACCACCGCTACCAGCGGTGGTTTGTTTGCCGGATCAAGAG
CTACCAACTCTTTTTCCGAAGGTAACTGGCTTCAGCAGAGCGCAGATACCAAATACTGTTCTTCTAGTGT
AGCCGTAGTTAGGCCACCACTTCAAGAACTCTGTAGCACCGCCTACATACCTCGCTCTGCTAATCCTGTT
ACCAGTGGCTGCTGCCAGTGGCGATAAGTCGTGTCTTACCGGGTTGGACTCAAGACGATAGTTACCGGAT
AAGGCGCAGCGGTCGGGCTGAACGGGGGGTTCGTGCACACAGCCCAGCTTGGAGCGAACGACCTACACCG
AACT
